>Addgene plasmid #224004 | AiP12754 - pAAV-AiE0680m-minBG-SYFP2-WPRE3-BGHpA (Alias: CN2754) | addgene full sequence | sequence record 449771 | Addgene NGS Result
CCTGCAGGCAGCTGCGCGCTCGCTCGCTCACTGAGGCCGCCCGGGCAAAGCCCGGGCGTCGGGCGACCTT
TGGTCGCCCGGCCTCAGTGAGCGAGCGAGCGCGCAGAGAGGGAGTGGCCAACTCCATCACTAGGGGTTCC
TGCGGCCGCACGCGTAGCAGCTCTGATTTCCACAGGAAAGGTCAATGTGTAAGCTGTGAGAGAAGTTGCT
TACAAAAGCTGGAGGGGACAAAGGATGCTCACCTTAGACCAAGGAAGCAGAGCCAAGAAGCACACATGCT
TGCTGTGTACCATAAATGCAATTTTTGGAATGATGACAACAGAAAAGATGCAATTCTTAGCATAGACTCA
GTCCTGCCAAGAGCTGTCTGACAATGTAGGAAGGATTATTTCAGGAGGAAAACAAAGCAATTATGAAATT
AGCTAAGTTTAAAAAAAACAAACCAGGGGGGAAAAAACAGGCATTAAGAAAAAAATAAAAAACAATGATG
TCATTTGTATCTACTTGATGACTGTATTTTCACTGACTCTTCAAAGACCTACTGTTACTCATTTCTCTGG
AGAGCTCGGGCTGGGCATAAAAGTCAGGGCAGAGCCATCTATTGCTTACATTTGCTTCTGGGATCCAGAT
CTTTCGAAGCTAGCGCTACCGGTCGCCACCATGGTGAGCAAGGGCGAGGAGCTGTTCACCGGGGTGGTGC
CCATCCTGGTCGAGCTGGACGGCGACGTAAACGGCCACAAGTTCAGCGTGTCCGGCGAGGGCGAGGGCGA
TGCCACCTACGGCAAGCTGACCCTGAAGCTGATCTGCACCACCGGCAAGCTGCCCGTGCCCTGGCCCACC
CTCGTGACCACCCTGGGCTACGGCGTGCAGTGCTTCGCCCGCTACCCCGACCACATGAAGCAGCACGACT
TCTTCAAGTCCGCCATGCCCGAAGGCTACGTCCAGGAGCGCACCATCTTCTTCAAGGACGACGGCAACTA
CAAGACCCGCGCCGAGGTGAAGTTCGAGGGCGACACCCTGGTGAACCGCATCGAGCTGAAGGGCATCGAC
TTCAAGGAGGACGGCAACATCCTGGGGCACAAGCTGGAGTACAACTACAACAGCCACAACGTCTATATCA
CCGCCGACAAGCAGAAGAACGGCATCAAGGCCAACTTCAAGATCCGCCACAACATCGAGGACGGCGGCGT
GCAGCTCGCCGACCACTACCAGCAGAACACCCCCATCGGCGACGGCCCCGTGCTGCTGCCCGACAACCAC
TACCTGAGCTACCAGTCCAAGCTGAGCAAAGACCCCAACGAGAAGCGCGATCACATGGTCCTGCTGGAGT
TCGTGACCGCCGCCGGGATCACTCTCGGCATGGACGAGCTGTACAAGTAAGTCGACGGCGCGCCGCGGCC
GCGAATTCGATATCATAATCAACCTCTGGATTACAAAATTTGTGAAAGATTGACTGGTATTCTTAACTAT
GTTGCTCCTTTTACGCTATGTGGATACGCTGCTTTAATGCCTTTGTATCATGCTATTGCTTCCCGTATGG
CTTTCATTTTCTCCTCCTTGTATAAATCCTGGTTAGTTCTTGCCACGGCGGAACTCATCGCCGCCTGCCT
TGCCCGCTGCTGGACAGGGGCTCGGCTGTTGGGCACTGACAATTCCGTGGCTCGAGAGATCTTCGACTGT
GCCTTCTAGTTGCCAGCCATCTGTTGTTTGCCCCTCCCCCGTGCCTTCCTTGACCCTGGAAGGTGCCACT
CCCACTGTCCTTTCCTAATAAAATGAGGAAATTGCATCGCATTGTCTGAGTAGGTGTCATTCTATTCTGG
GGGGTGGGGTGGGGCAGGACAGCAAGGGGGAGGATTGGGAAGACAATAGCAGGCATGAGATCTCACGTGC
GGACCGAGCGGCCGCAGGAACCCCTAGTGATGGAGTTGGCCACTCCCTCTCTGCGCGCTCGCTCGCTCAC
TGAGGCCGGGCGACCAAAGGTCGCCCGACGCCCGGGCTTTGCCCGGGCGGCCTCAGTGAGCGAGCGAGCG
CGCAGCTGCCTGCAGGGGCGCCTGATGCGGTATTTTCTCCTTACGCATCTGTGCGGTATTTCACACCGCA
TA
[142 nt withheld, positions 2103-2244]
C
[141 nt withheld, positions 2246-2386]
CCTTTGACGTTGGAGTCCACGTTCTTT
[37 nt withheld, positions 2414-2450]
ACCCTATCTCGGGCTATTCTTTTGATTTATAAGGGATTTTGCCGATTTCGGCCTATTGGTTAAAAAATGA
GCTGATTTAACAAAAATTTAACGCGAATTTTAACAAAATATTAACGTTTACAATTTTATGGTGCACTCTC
AGTACAATCTGCTCTGATGCCGCATAGTTAAGCCAGCCCCGACACCCGCCAACACCCGCTGACGCGCCCT
GACGGGCTTGTCTGCTCCCGGCATCCGCTTACAGACAAGCTGTGACCGTCTCCGGGAGCTGCATGTGTCA
GAGGTTTTCACCGTCATCACCGAAACGCGCGAGACGAAAGGGCCTCGTGATACGCCTATTTTTATAGGTT
AATGTCATGATAATAATGGTTTCTTAGACGTCAGGTGGCACTTTTCGGGGAAATGTGCGCGGAACCCCTA
TTTGTTTATTTTTCTAAATACATTCAAATATGTATCCGCTCATGAGACAATAACCCTGATAAATGCTTCA
ATAATATTGAAAAAGGAAGAGTATGAGTATTCAACATTTCCGTGTCGCCCTTATTCCCTTTTTTGCGGCA
TTTTGCCTTCCTGTTTTTGCTCACCCAGAAACGCTGGTGAAAGTAAAAGATGCTGAAGATCAGTTGGGTG
CACGAGTGGGTTACATCGAACTGGATCTCAACAGCGGTAAGATCCTTGAGAGTTTTCGCCCCGAAGAACG
TTTTCCAATGATGAGCACTTTTAAAGTTCTGCTATGTGGCGCGGTATTATCCCGTATTGACGCCGGGCAA
GAGCAACTCGGTCGCCGCATACACTATTCTCAGAATGACTTGGTTGAGTACTCACCAGTCACAGAAAAGC
ATCTTACGGATGGCATGACAGTAAGAGAATTATGCAGTGCTGCCATAACCATGAGTGATAACACTGCGGC
CAACTTACTTCTGACAACGATCGGAGGACCGAAGGAGCTAACCGCTTTTTTGCACAACATGGGGGATCAT
GTAACTCGCCTTGATCGTTGGGAACCGGAGCTGAATGAAGCCATACCAAACGACGAGCGTGACACCACGA
TGCCTGTAGCAATGGCAACAACGTTGCGCAAACTATTAACTGGCGAACTACTTACTCTAGCTTCCCGGCA
ACAATTAATAGACTGGATGGAGGCGGATAAAGTTGCAGGACCACTTCTGCGCTCGGCCCTTCCGGCTGGC
TGGTTTATTGCTGATAAATCTGGAGCCGGTGAGCGTGGGTCTCGCGGTATCATTGCAGCACTGGGGCCAG
ATGGTAAGCCCTCCCGTATCGTAGTTATCTACACGACGGGGAGTCAGGCAACTATGGATGAACGAAATAG
ACAGATCGCTGAGATAGGTGCCTCACTGATTAAGCATTGGTAACTGTCAGACCAAGTTTACTCATATATA
CTTTAGATTGATTTAAAACTTCATTTTTAATTTAAAAGGATCTAGGTGAAGATCCTTTTTGATAATCTCA
TGACCAAAATCCCTTAACGTGAGTTTTCGTTCCACTGAGCGTCAGACCCCGTAGAAAAGATCAAAGGATC
TTCTTGAGATCCTTTTTTTCTGCGCGTAATCTGCTGCTTGCAAACAAAAAAACCACCGCTACCAGCGGTG
GTTTGTTTGCCGGATCAAGAGCTACCAACTCTTTTTCCGAAGGTAACTGGCTTCAGCAGAGCGCAGATAC
CAAATACTGTCCTTCTAGTGTAGCCGTAGTTAGGCCACCACTTCAAGAACTCTGTAGCACCGCCTACATA
CCTCGCTCTGCTAATCCTGTTACCAGTGGCTGCTGCCAGTGGCGATAAGTCGTGTCTTACCGGGTTGGAC
TCAAGACGATAGTTACCGGATAAGGCGCAGCGGTCGGGCTGAACGGGGGGTTCGTGCACACAGCCCAGCT
TGGAGCGAACGACCTACACCGAACTGAGATACCTACAGCGTGAGCTATGAGAAAGCGCCACGCTTCCCGA
AGGGAGAAAGGCGGACAGGTATCCGGTAAGCGGCAGGGTCGGAACAGGAGAGCGCACGAGGGAGCTTCCA
GGGGGAAACGCCTGGTATCTTTATAGTCCTGTCGGGTTTCGCCACCTCTGACTTGAGCGTCGATTTTTGT
GATGCTCGTCAGGGGGGCGGAGCCTATGGAAAAACGCCAGCAACGCGGCCTTTTTACGGTTCCTGGCCTT
TTGCTGGCCTTTTGCTCACATGT
Features (pLannotate 1.2.2; 13 found; start..end, strand, type, name):
      1..141     -  repeat_region  AAV2 ITR: inverted terminal repeat of adeno-associated virus serotype 2 inverted
    661..1377    +  CDS            SYFP2: SYFP2 is a basic (constitutively fluorescent) yellow fluorescent protein published in 2006, derived from Aequorea victoria. It is reported to be a very rapidly-maturing monomer with moderate acid sensitivity.
   1417..1574    +  misc_feature   WPRE (fragment): woodchuck hepatitis virus posttranscriptional regulatory element
   1580..1660    +  misc_feature   WPRE (fragment): woodchuck hepatitis virus posttranscriptional regulatory element
   1677..1788    +  polyA_signal   bGH poly(A) signal: bovine growth hormone polyadenylation signal
   1906..2046    +  repeat_region  AAV2 ITR: inverted terminal repeat of adeno-associated virus serotype 2 inverted
   2051..2102    -  misc_feature   bom (fragment): basis of mobility region from pBR322
   2121..2501    +  rep_origin     M13 ori (sequence partly withheld): M13 bacteriophage origin of replication; arrow indicates direction of (+) strand synthesis
   2577..2626    -  misc_feature   bom (fragment): basis of mobility region from pBR322
   2728..2763    -  CDS            rop (fragment): Rop protein, which maintains plasmids at low copy number; rop
   2858..2962    +  promoter       AmpR promoter: bla
   2963..3823    +  CDS            AmpR: β-lactamase; bla; confers resistance to ampicillin, carbenicillin, and related antibiotics
   3994..4582    +  rep_origin     ori: high-copy-number ColE1/pMB1/pBR322/pUC origin of replication
