[The description below was written by a language model from this plasmid's Addgene catalogue record and pLannotate feature annotations shown in this document.]
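Description:
AiP12754 - pAAV-AiE0680m-minBG-SYFP2-WPRE3-BGHpA (alias CN2754) is a 4,643 nt AAV transfer plasmid built on a pAAV backbone and intended for packaging into recombinant adeno-associated virus. Two AAV2 inverted terminal repeats flank the expression cassette; these are the cis elements needed for replication and encapsidation of the vector genome when rep, cap and helper functions are supplied in trans. Outside the ITRs, the plasmid carries a high-copy ColE1/pUC-type origin and an ampicillin resistance gene (β-lactamase under its own promoter) for propagation and selection in E. coli. It also carries an M13 phage origin and small remnants of the pBR322 bom and rop regions. The record lists a recombination-deficient bacterial host, which is common for plasmids with repeat-prone ITRs.

The payload is a cell-type-targeting reporter cassette. According to the catalogue entry, the AiE0680m enhancer sits upstream of a minimal beta-globin promoter (minBG). Neither element was annotated automatically, but both would fall in the unannotated stretch between the left ITR and the coding sequence. The minimal promoter has little activity alone, so expression depends on the enhancer, which is designed to direct transgene expression in cortical layer 2/3 intratelencephalic (L2/3 IT) neurons. The cassette drives SYFP2, a rapidly maturing monomeric yellow fluorescent protein derived from Aequorea victoria. SYFP2 is followed by WPRE3, a shortened woodchuck hepatitis virus posttranscriptional regulatory element (detected as two WPRE fragments) that boosts transcript expression while saving packaging space. A bovine growth hormone polyadenylation signal ends the cassette. The construct belongs to a suite of enhancer AAVs for genetic access to cortical cell types, and serves to fluorescently label the targeted neurons and assess the enhancer's specificity.
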