Addgene plasmid #224004: AiP12754 - pAAV-AiE0680m-minBG-SYFP2-WPRE3-BGHpA (Alias: CN2754)
Purpose: AiE0680m is an enhancer sequence, designed to drive AAV-mediated transgene expression incortical L2/3_IT neurons
Depositing lab: Allen Institute for Brain Science & Jonathan Ting. Depositing organization: Allen Institute. Publication: A suite of enhancer AAVs and transgenic mouse lines for genetic access to cortical cell types. Ben-Simon Y, Hooper M, Narayan S, Daigle TL, Dwivedi D, Way SW, Oster A, Stafford DA, Mich JK, Taormina MJ, Martinez RA, Opitz-Araya X, Roth JR, Alexander JR, Allen S, Amster A, Arbuckle J, Ayala A, Baker PM, Bakken TE, Barcelli T, Barta S, Bendrick J, Bertagnolli D, Bielstein C, Bishwakarma P, Bowlus J, Boyer G, Brouner K, Casian B, Casper T, Chakka AB, Chakrabarty R, Chance RK, Chavan S, Clark M, Colbert K, Collman F, Daniel S, Departee M, DiValentin P, Donadio N, Dotson N, Egdorf T, Fliss T, Gabitto M, Garcia J, Gary A, Gasperini M, Gloe J, Goldy J, Gore BB, Graybuck L, Greisman N, Haeseleer F, Halterman C, Haradon Z, Hastings SD, Helback O, Ho W, Hockemeyer D, Huang C, Huff S, Hunker A, Johansen N, Jones D, Juneau Z, Kalmbach B, Kannan M, Khem S, Kussick E, Kutsal R, Larsen R, Lee C, Lee AY, Leibly M, Lenz GH, Li S, Liang E, Lusk N, Madigan Z, Malloy J, Malone J, McCue R, Melchor J, Mollenkopf T, Moosman S, Morin E, Newman D, Ng L, Ngo K, Omstead V, Otto S, Oyama A, Pena N, Pham T, Phillips E, Pom CA, Potekhina L, Ransford S, Ray PL, Rette D, Reynoldson C, Rimorin C, Rocha D, Ruiz A, Sanchez REA, Sawyer L, Sedeno-Cortes A, Sevigny JP, Shapovalova N, Shepard N, Shulga L, Sigler AR, Siverts L, Soliman S, Somasundaram S, Staats B, Stewart K, Szelenyi E, Tieu M, Trader C, Tran A, van Velthoven CTJ, Walker M, Wang Y, Weed N, Wirthlin M, Wood T, Wynalda B, Yao Z, Zhou T, Ariza J, Dee N, Reding M, Ronellenfitch K, Mufti S, Sunkin SM, Smith KA, Esposito L, Waters J, Thyagarajan B, Yao S, Lein ES, Zeng H, Levi BP, Ngai J, Ting JT, Tasic B. Cell. 2025 May 16:S0092-8674(25)00513-6. doi: 10.1016/j.cell.2025.05.002. PubMed 40403729.
Backbone
  Vector backbone: pAAV
  Vector type: AAV
Growth in bacteria
  Bacterial resistance: Ampicillin, 100 μg/mL
  Growth temperature: 30°C
  Growth strain: NEB Stable
  Copy number: High Copy
Gene/Insert
  Gene/Insert name: SYFP2
  Species: Synthetic
  Mutation: NA
  Promoter: minBG
  Cloning method: Other
Terms and licenses: Academic/Nonprofit Terms; Industry Terms: Not Available to Industry
Depositor comments: Cloning Method: RE Cloning
How to cite: AiP12754 - pAAV-AiE0680m-minBG-SYFP2-WPRE3-BGHpA (Alias: CN2754) was a gift from Allen Institute for Brain Science & Jonathan Ting (Addgene plasmid # 224004 ; http://n2t.net/addgene:224004 ; RRID:Addgene_224004)
